Addgene plasmid #123921: MTK234_056
Purpose: Encodes the spCas9 gRNA GFP dropout expression cassette (human u6 promoter and constant region 3) as a type 234 part to be used in the MTK system
Depositing lab: Hana El-Samad. Depositing organization: University of California, San Francisco (UCSF). Publication: A Toolkit for Rapid Modular Construction of Biological Circuits in Mammalian Cells. Fonseca JP, Bonny AR, Kumar GR, Ng AH, Town J, Wu QC, Aslankoohi E, Chen SY, Dods G, Harrigan P, Osimiri LC, Kistler AL, El-Samad H. ACS Synth Biol. 2019 Nov 15;8(11):2593-2606. doi: 10.1021/acssynbio.9b00322. Epub 2019 Nov 5. PubMed 31686495.
Backbone
  Vector backbone: MTK0_027
  Vector type: Mammalian Expression
Growth in bacteria
  Bacterial resistance: Chloramphenicol, 25 μg/mL
  Growth temperature: 37°C
  Growth strain: DH5alpha
  Copy number: Unknown
Gene/Insert
  Gene/Insert name: gRNA-GFPDROPOUT-hu6_20N_cr3
  Species: H. sapiens (human)
  Cloning method: Restriction Enzyme; 5′ cloning site unknown (unknown if destroyed); 3′ cloning site unknown (unknown if destroyed)
Terms and licenses: Academic/Nonprofit Terms; Industry Terms: Not Available to Industry
Depositor comments: Type 234 parts are coupled promoter-coding sequence-terminator such as guide RNA cassettes, GFP dropouts in the MTK Please visit https://www.biorxiv.org/content/10.1101/506188v2 for BioRxiv preprint
How to cite: MTK234_056 was a gift from Hana El-Samad (Addgene plasmid # 123921 ; http://n2t.net/addgene:123921 ; RRID:Addgene_123921)
