[The description below was written by a language model from this plasmid's Addgene catalogue record and pLannotate feature annotations shown in this document.]
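Description:
MTK234_056 is a 3,034-nt part plasmid from the Mammalian Toolkit (MTK), a modular hierarchical cloning system for assembling genetic circuits for mammalian cells. It is built on the MTK0_027 part-entry backbone and is catalogued as a mammalian expression vector, although in practice it is a bacterial storage plasmid for a reusable part. It is propagated in E. coli through a high-copy ColE1/pUC-type origin. Selection is with chloramphenicol, through a cat gene driven by its native promoter and followed by a lambda t0 terminator.

The payload is a "type 234" part, which in the MTK scheme fills the promoter, coding sequence and terminator positions as a single coupled unit. Here that unit is an spCas9 guide RNA expression cassette. A human U6 RNA polymerase III promoter sits upstream of a superfolder GFP gene, which is followed by the bacterial rrnB T1 and T7Te terminators. According to the record, a gRNA constant region designated "constant region 3" completes the cassette, but the automated annotation does not mark this scaffold. No bacterial promoter for the GFP is annotated either.

The GFP segment acts as a dropout placeholder at the position of the 20-nt spacer ("20N" in the insert name). Replacing it with a chosen targeting sequence removes the fluorescence, so correctly cloned colonies can be told apart visually from those carrying the parental plasmid. The specific cloning sites are not recorded. The resulting U6-driven guide cassette can then be carried into higher-order MTK assemblies for Cas9-based targeting in mammalian cells.
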