Features (pLannotate 1.2.2; 8 found; start..end, strand, type, name):
    629..866     +  promoter       U6 promoter: RNA polymerase III promoter for human U6 snRNA
   1050..1763    +  CDS            superfolder GFP: GFP variant that folds robustly even when fused to poorly folded proteins (Pédelacq et al., 2006)
   1775..1846    +  terminator     rrnB T1 terminator: transcription terminator T1 from the E. coli rrnB gene
   1862..1889    +  terminator     T7Te terminator: phage T7 early transcription terminator
   2014..2048    -  terminator     lambda t0 terminator: minimal transcription terminator from phage lambda (Scholtissek and Grosse, 1987)
   2122..2778    -  CDS            cat: CAT_ECOLX - Experimental evidence at protein level: Swiss-Prot protein existence level 1. This enzyme is an effector of chloramphenicol resistance in bacteria. From Escherichia coli. This protein is used as a marker in many commonly used cloning vectors, such as pACYC184.
   2779..2876    -  promoter       cat promoter: promoter of the E. coli cat gene encoding chloramphenicol acetyltransferase
   2960..514     +  rep_origin     ori (across the origin): high-copy-number ColE1/pMB1/pBR322/pUC origin of replication
>Addgene plasmid #123921 | MTK234_056 | addgene full sequence | sequence record 250076 | Addgene NGS Result
GCCGGATCAAGAGCTACCAACTCTTTTTCCGAAGGTAACTGGCTTCAGCAGAGCGCAGATACCAAATACT
GTTCTTCTAGTGTAGCCGTAGTTAGGCCACCACTTCAAGAACTCTGTAGCACCGCCTACATACCTCGCTC
TGCTAATCCTGTTACCAGTGGCTGCTGCCAGTGGCGATAAGTCGTGTCTTACCGGGTTGGACTCAAGACG
ATAGTTACCGGATAAGGCGCAGCGGTCGGGCTGAACGGGGGGTTCGTGCACACAGCCCAGCTTGGAGCGA
ACGACCTACACCGAACTGAGATACCTACAGCGTGAGCTATGAGAAAGCGCCACGCTTCCCGAAGGGAGAA
AGGCGGACAGGTATCCGGTAAGCGGCAGGGTCGGAACAGGAGAGCGCACGAGGGAGCTTCCAGGGGGAAA
CGCCTGGTATCTTTATAGTCCTGTCGGGTTTCGCCACCTCTGACTTGAGCGTCGATTTTTGTGATGCTCG
TCAGGGGGGCGGAGCCTATGGAAAAACGCCAGCAACGCGGCCTTTTTACGGTTCCTGGCCTTTTGCTGGC
CTTTTGCTCACATGTTCTTTCCTGCGTTATCCCCTGATTCTGTGGATAACCGTAGTCGGTCTCAAACGGA
GGGCCTATTTCCCATGATTCCTTCATATTTGCATATACGATACAAGGCTGTTAGAGAGATAATTGGAATT
AATTTGACTGTAAACACAAAGATATTAGTACAAAATACGTGACGTAGAAAGTAATAATTTCTTGGGTAGT
TTGCAGTTTTAAAATTATGTTTTAAAATGGACTATCATATGCTTACCGTAACTTGAAAGTATTTCGATTT
CTTGGCTTTATATATCTTGTGGAAAGCCAGAAACATGGAGACGGAAAGTGAAACGTGATTTCATGCGTCA
TTTTGAACATTTTGTAAATCTTATTTAATAATGTGTGCGGCAATTCACATTTAATTTATGAATGTTTTCT
TAACATCGCGGCAACTCAAGAAACGGCGGGTTCGGATCTTAGCTACTAGAGAAAGAGGAGAAATACTAGA
TGCGTAAAGGCGAAGAGCTGTTCACTGGTGTCGTCCCTATTCTGGTGGAACTGGATGGTGATGTCAACGG
TCATAAGTTTTCCGTGCGTGGCGAGGGTGAAGGTGACGCAACTAATGGTAAACTGACGCTGAAGTTCATC
TGTACTACTGGTAAACTGCCGGTTCCTTGGCCGACTCTGGTAACGACGCTGACTTATGGTGTTCAGTGCT
TTGCTCGTTATCCGGACCATATGAAGCAGCATGACTTCTTCAAGTCCGCCATGCCGGAAGGCTATGTGCA
GGAACGCACGATTTCCTTTAAGGATGACGGCACGTACAAAACGCGTGCGGAAGTGAAATTTAAAGGCGAT
ACCCTGGTAAACCGCATTGAGCTGAAAGGCATTGACTTTAAAGAGGACGGCAATATCCTGGGCCATAAGC
TGGAATACAATTTTAACAGCCACAATGTTTACATCACCGCCGATAAACAAAAAAATGGCATTAAAGCGAA
TTTTAAAATTCGCCACAACGTGGAGGATGGCAGCGTGCAGCTGGCTGATCACTACCAGCAAAACACTCCA
ATCGGTGATGGTCCTGTTCTGCTGCCAGACAATCACTATCTGAGCACGCAAAGCGTTCTGTCTAAAGATC
CGAACGAGAAACGCGATCATATGGTTCTGCTGGAGTTCGTAACCGCAGCGGGCATCACGCATGGTATGGA
TGAACTGTACAAATGACCAGGCATCAAATAAAACGAAAGGCTCAGTCGAAAGACTGGGCCTTTCGTTTTA
TCTGTTGTTTGTCGGTGAACGCTCTCTACTAGAGTCACACTGGCTCACCTTCGGGTGGGCCTTTCTGCGT
TTATACGTCTCGTTTCAGAGCTAAGCACAAGAGTGCATAGCAAGTTGAAATAAGGCTAGTCCGTTTACAA
CTTGAAAAAGTGGCACCCGAGTCGGGTGCTTTTTTTGCTGTGAGACCAGACCAATAAAAAACGCCCGGCG
GCAACCGAGCGTTCTGAACAAATCCAGATGGAGTTCTGAGGTCATTACTGGATCTATCAACAGGAGTCCA
AGCGAGCTCGATATCAAATTACGCCCCGCCCTGCCACTCATCGCAGTACTGTTGTAATTCATTAAGCATT
CTGCCGACATGGAAGCCATCACAAACGGCATGATGAACCTGAATCGCCAGCGGCATCAGCACCTTGTCGC
CTTGCGTATAATATTTGCCCATGGTGAAAACGGGGGCGAAGAAGTTGTCCATATTGGCCACGTTTAAATC
AAAACTGGTGAAACTCACCCAGGGATTGGCTGAAACGAAAAACATATTCTCAATAAACCCTTTAGGGAAA
TAGGCCAGGTTTTCACCGTAACACGCCACATCTTGCGAATATATGTGTAGAAACTGCCGGAAATCGTCGT
GGTATTCACTCCAGAGCGATGAAAACGTTTCAGTTTGCTCATGGAAAACGGTGTAACAAGGGTGAACACT
ATCCCATATCACCAGCTCACCGTCTTTCATTGCCATACGAAATTCCGGATGAGCATTCATCAGGCGGGCA
AGAATGTGAATAAAGGCCGGATAAAACTTGTGCTTATTTTTCTTTACGGTCTTTAAAAAGGCCGTAATAT
CCAGCTGAACGGTCTGGTTATAGGTACATTGAGCAACTGACTGAAATGCCTCAAAATGTTCTTTACGATG
CCATTGGGATATATCAACGGTGGTATATCCAGTGATTTTTTTCTCCATTTTAGCTTCCTTAGCTCCTGAA
AATCTCGATAACTCAAAAAATACGCCCGGTAGTGATCTTATTTCATTATGGTGAAAGTTGGAACCTCTTA
CGTGCCCGATCAATCATGACCAAAATCCCTTAACGTGAGTTTTCGTTCCACTGAGCGTCAGACCCCGTAG
AAAAGATCAAAGGATCTTCTTGAGATCCTTTTTTTCTGCGCGTAATCTGCTGCTTGCAAACAAAAAAACC
ACCGCTACCAGCGGTGGTTTGTTT
